>Addgene plasmid #36054 | pcDNA3-Pax6 | addgene partial sequence | sequence record 45434 | CMV-F 5'-CGCAAATGGGCGGTAGGCGTG-3'
TAGCGAGCTCTCTGGCTACTAGAGAACCCACTGGCTTACTGGCTTATCGAAATTAATACGACTCACTATA
GGGAGACCCAAGCTTGGTACCGAGCTCGGATCCACTAGTAACGGCCGCCAGTGTGCTGGAATTCTGCAGA
TATCCATCACACTGGCGGCCGCAAGCAACAACAGCAGCACAAAAAACCCCAACCAAACAAAACTCTTGAC
AGAAGCTGTGACAACCAGAAAGGATGCCTCATAAAGGGGGAAGACTTTAACTAGGGGCGCGCAGATGTGT
GAGGCCTTCTATTGTGAGAGTGGACAGACATCCGAGATTTCAGAGCCCCATATTCGAGCCCCGTGGAATC
CCGCGGCCCCCAGCCAGAGCCAGCATGCAGAACAGTCACAGCGGAGTGAATCAGCTCGGTGGTGTCTTTG
TCAACGGGCGGCCACTGCCGGACTCCACCCGGCAGAAGATTGTAGAGCTAGCTCACAGCGGGGCCCGGCC
GTGCGACATTTCCCGAATTCTGCAGGTGTCCAACGGATGTGTGAGTAAAATTCTGGGCAGGTATTACGAG
ACTGGCTCCATCAGACCCAGGGCAATCGGTGGTAGTAAACCGAGAGTAGCGACTCCAGAAGTTGTAAGCA
AAATAGCCCAGTATAAGCGGGAGTGCCCGTCCATCTTTGCTTGGGAAATCCGAGACAGATTACTGTCCGA
GGGGGTCTGTACCAACGATAACATACCAAGCGTGTCATCAATAAACAGAGTTCTTCGCAACCTGGCTAGC
GAAAAGCAACAGATGGGCGCAG
