>Addgene plasmid #36054 | pcDNA3-Pax6 | addgene partial sequence | sequence record 46088 | BGH-rev 5'-TAGAAGGCACAGTCGAGG-3'
CATTAGGTGAACTATAGAATAGGGCCCTCTAGATGCATGCTCGAGCGGCCGCATACGACTCACTATAGGG
CGAATTCCCTTTTTTTTTTTTTTACTGTAATCTTGGCCAGTATTGAGACATATCAGGTTCACTTCCGGGA
ACTTGAACTGGAACTGACACACCAGGGGAAATGAGTCCTGTTGAAGTGGTGCCCGAGGTGCCCATTGGCT
GACTGTTCATGTGTGTCTGCATATGTGGGGGGGTGTAGGTATCATAACTCCGCCCATTCACCGAAGGGCT
GGTGGGCAGCATGCAGGAGTATGAGGAGGTCTGGCTGGGGACTGGGGGTTGCATAGGCAGGTTATTTGCC
ATGGTGAAGCTGGGCATAGGCGGCAGAGCGCTGTAGGTGTTTGTGAGGGCTGTGTCTGTTCGGCCCAACA
TGGAGCCAGATGTGAAGGAGGAAACCGGTGTGGTGGGTTGTGGAATTGGTTGGTAGACACTGGTGCTGAA
ACTACTGCTGATAGGAATATGACTAGGTGTGTTGCTGGCCTGTCTTCTCTGATTCCTCAGTTTTTCTTCT
CTTCTCCATTTGGCCCTTCGATTAGAAAACCATACCTGTATTCTTGCTTCAGGTAGATCTATTTTGGCTG
CTAGTCTTTCTCGGGCAAACACATCTGGATAATGGGTTCTCTCAAACTCTTTCTCCAGGGCCTCAATTTG
CTCTTGGGTAAAGGATGTTCTATTTCTTTGCAGCTTCCGCTTCAGCTGAAGTCGCATTTGAGCCTCATCT
GAATCTTCTCCGTTGGAACTGATGGAGTTGGTATTCCCTCCCCCCTCCTTCCTGGTTGCTGGCAGC
