[The description below was written by a language model from this plasmid's Addgene catalogue record.]
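Description:
pcDNA3-Pax6 is a mammalian expression plasmid built on the commercial pcDNA3 backbone and carrying mouse (M. musculus) Pax6, which encodes a paired-box/homeodomain transcription factor best known for its roles in eye, central nervous system and pancreatic development. It is maintained in E. coli as a high-copy plasmid under ampicillin selection. For mammalian cells it carries a neomycin resistance marker, so stably transfected lines can be selected with G418, although the plasmid is equally suited to transient transfection.

No feature table accompanies this record, so the regulatory elements are not explicitly listed. The recommended sequencing primers (a CMV forward primer upstream and a BGH reverse primer downstream) are consistent with the standard pcDNA3 arrangement, in which the insert sits in a multiple cloning site between the strong constitutive CMV immediate-early promoter and the bovine growth hormone polyadenylation signal. The record does not state the cloning method or sites used, the exact Pax6 isoform or the extent of the cDNA, and it lists no epitope tags or fusion partners.

The associated publication concerns Pax3 and its cooperation with Sox10 in regulating c-ret expression during enteric ganglia formation. This suggests the construct served to overexpress a related Pax family member in cultured cells, for instance in transcriptional activation studies, but the record does not specify how it was used. More generally, it is suited to driving ectopic Pax6 expression in mammalian cells for studies of its transcriptional targets and developmental functions.
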