Addgene plasmid #36054: pcDNA3-Pax6
Depositing lab: Jonathan Epstein. Depositing organization: University of Pennsylvania. Publication: Pax3 is required for enteric ganglia formation and functions with Sox10 to modulate expression of c-ret. Lang D, Chen F, Milewski R, Li J, Lu MM, Epstein JA. J Clin Invest. 2000 Oct;106(8):963-71. 10.1172/JCI10828 PubMed 11032856.
Backbone
  Vector backbone: pcDNA3
  Backbone manufacturer: Invitrogen
  Vector type: Mammalian Expression
  Selectable markers: Neomycin (select with G418)
Growth in bacteria
  Bacterial resistance: Ampicillin, 100 μg/mL
  Growth temperature: 37°C
  Growth strain: DH5alpha
  Copy number: High Copy
Gene/Insert
  Gene/Insert name: Pax6
  Species: M. musculus (mouse)
  Entrez Gene: Pax6 (a.k.a. 1500038E17Rik, AEY11, Dey, Gsfaey11, Pax-6, Sey)
  Cloning method: Unknown
  Sequencing primers: 5′ CMV-F; 3′ BGH-rev
Terms and licenses: Academic/Nonprofit Terms; Industry Terms: Not Available to Industry
How to cite: pcDNA3-Pax6 was a gift from Jonathan Epstein (Addgene plasmid # 36054)
